>Addgene plasmid #52133 | pcdna3 T7 Jip1b(471-707)(C478S, C631S, C643S, C667S and C699T) | depositor partial sequence | sequence record 81302 | T7 and Sp6
TACGTATTAGTCATCGCTATTACCATGGTGATGCGGTTTTGGCAGTACATCAATGGGCGTGGATAGCGGT
TTGACTCACGGGGATTTCCAAGTCTCCACCCCATTGACGTCAATGGGAGTTTGTTTTGGCACCAAAATCA
ACGGGACTTTCCAAAATGTCGTAACAACTCCGCCCCATTGACGCAAATGGGCGGTAGGCGTGTACGGTGG
GAGGTCTATATAAGCAGAGCTCTCTGGCTAACTAGAGAACCCACTGCTTACTGGCTTATCGAAATTAATA
CGACTCACTATAGGGAGACCCAAGCTTATGGCTAGCATGACTGGTGGACAGCAAATGGGTGGATCCGAGT
CCTTTGGGCTGTTCTCCAGCGTCATCAATGGGGAGGAGCATGAGCAAACCCATCGGGCTATATTCAGGTT
TGTGCCTCGGCATGAAGATGAACTTGAGCTGGAAGTGGATGACCCCCTGCTGGTGGAGCTGCAGGCAGAA
GACTATTGGTATGAGGCCTATAACATGCGCACCGGAGCCCGCGGGGTCTTCCCTGCCTACTATGCCATTG
AGGTCACCAAGGAGCCTGAGCACATGGCAGCCCTTGCCAAAAACAGCGACTGGATTGACCAGTTCCGGGT
GAAGTTCCTGGGGTCTGTCCAGGTTCCTTATCACAAGGGCAATGATGTCCTCTGTGCTGCTATGCAAAAG
ATCGCCACCACCCGCCGGCTCACCGTGCACTTTAACCCGCCCTCCAGCTGTGTCCTTGAGATCAGTGTCA
GGGGTGTCAAGATAGGCGTCAAAGCTGATGATGCTCTGGAGGCCAAGGGAAATAAAAGTAGCCACTTCTT
CCAGCTAAAGAACATCTCTTTCAGTGGATACCATCCAAAGAATAACAAGTACTTTGGGTTTATCACTAAG
CACCCTGCTGACCACCGGTTTGCCAGCCATGTCTTTGTGTCTGAAGATTCCACCAAAGCCCTGGCGGAGT
CTGTGGGGCGTGCATTTCAGCAGTTCTACAAGCAGTTTGTGGAGTATACCACTCCTACAGAAGATATCTA
CTTGGAGTAGGCGGCCGCTCGAGCATGCATCTAGAGGGCCCTATTCTATAGTGTCACCTAAATGCTAGAG
CTCGCTGATCAGCCTCGACTGTGCCTTCTAGTTGCCAGCCATCTGTTGTTTGCCCCTCCCCCGTGCCTTC
CTTGACCCTGGAAGGTGCCACTCCCACTGTCCTTTCCTAATAAAATGAGGAAATTGCATCGCATTGTCTG
AGTAGGTGTCATTCTATTCTGGGGGGTGGGGGTGGGGCAGGACAGCAAGGGGGAGGATTGGGAAGACAAT
AGCAGGCATGCTGGGGATGCGGTGGGCTCTATGGCTTCTGAG
