>Addgene plasmid #52133 | pcdna3 T7 Jip1b(471-707)(C478S, C631S, C643S, C667S and C699T) | addgene partial sequence | sequence record 83333 | BGH-rev 5'-TAGAAGGCACAGTCGAGG-3'
TATAGAATAGGGCCCTCTAGATGCATGCTCGAGCGGCCGCCTACTCCAAGTAGATATCTTCTGTAGGAGT
GGTATACTCCACAAACTGCTTGTAGAACTGCTGAAATGCACGCCCCACAGACTCCGCCAGGGCTTTGGTG
GAATCTTCAGACACAAAGACATGGCTGGCAAACCGGTGGTCAGCAGGGTGCTTAGTGATAAACCCAAAGT
ACTTGTTATTCTTTGGATGGTATCCACTGAAAGAGATGTTCTTTAGCTGGAAGAAGTGGCTACTTTTATT
TCCCTTGGCCTCCAGAGCATCATCAGCTTTGACGCCTATCTTGACACCCCTGACACTGATCTCAAGGACA
CAGCTGGAGGGCGGGTTAAAGTGCACGGTGAGCCGGCGGGTGGTGGCGATCTTTTGCATAGCAGCACAGA
GGACATCATTGCCCTTGTGATAAGGAACCTGGACAGACCCCAGGAACTTCACCCGGAACTGGTCAATCCA
GTCGCTGTTTTTGGCAAGGGCTGCCATGTGCTCAGGCTCCTTGGTGACCTCAATGGCATAGTAGGCAGGG
AAGACCCCGCGGGCTCCGGTGCGCATGTTATAGGCCTCATACCAATAGTCTTCTGCCTGCAGCTCCACCA
GCAGGGGGTCATCCACTTCCAGCTCAAGTTCATCTTCATGCCGAGGCACAAACCTGAATATAGCCCGATG
GGTTTGCTCATGCTCCTCCCCATTGATGACGCTGGAGAACAGCCCAAAGGACTCGGATCCACCCATTTGC
TGTCCACCAGTCATGCTAGCCATAAGCTTGGGTCTCCCTATAGTGAGTCGTATTAATTTCGATAAGCCAG
