>Addgene plasmid #52133 | pcdna3 T7 Jip1b(471-707)(C478S, C631S, C643S, C667S and C699T) | addgene partial sequence | sequence record 83334 | CMV-F 5'-CGCAAATGGGCGGTAGGCGTG-3'
TCTCTGGCTAACTAGAGAACCCACTGCTTACTGGCTTATCGAAATTAATACGACTCACTATAGGGAGACC
CAAGCTTATGGCTAGCATGACTGGTGGACAGCAAATGGGTGGATCCGAGTCCTTTGGGCTGTTCTCCAGC
GTCATCAATGGGGAGGAGCATGAGCAAACCCATCGGGCTATATTCAGGTTTGTGCCTCGGCATGAAGATG
AACTTGAGCTGGAAGTGGATGACCCCCTGCTGGTGGAGCTGCAGGCAGAAGACTATTGGTATGAGGCCTA
TAACATGCGCACCGGAGCCCGCGGGGTCTTCCCTGCCTACTATGCCATTGAGGTCACCAAGGAGCCTGAG
CACATGGCAGCCCTTGCCAAAAACAGCGACTGGATTGACCAGTTCCGGGTGAAGTTCCTGGGGTCTGTCC
AGGTTCCTTATCACAAGGGCAATGATGTCCTCTGTGCTGCTATGCAAAAGATCGCCACCACCCGCCGGCT
CACCGTGCACTTTAACCCGCCCTCCAGCTGTGTCCTTGAGATCAGTGTCAGGGGTGTCAAGATAGGCGTC
AAAGCTGATGATGCTCTGGAGGCCAAGGGAAATAAAAGTAGCCACTTCTTCCAGCTAAAGAACATCTCTT
TCAGTGGATACCATCCAAAGAATAACAAGTACTTTGGGTTTATCACTAAGCACCCTGCTGACCACCGGTT
TGCCAGCCATGTCTTTGTGTCTGAAGATTCCACCAAAGCCCTGGCGGAGTCTGTGGGGCGTGCATTTCAG
CAGTTCTACAAGCAGTTTGTGGAGTATACCACTCCTACAGAAGATATCTACTTGGAGTAGGCGGCCGCTC
GAGCATGCATCTAGAGGGCCCTATTCTATAGTGT
