[The description below was written by a language model from this plasmid's Addgene catalogue record.]
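Description:
pcdna3 T7 Jip1b(471-707)(C478S, C631S, C643S, C667S and C699T) is a mammalian expression plasmid built on the pcDNA3 backbone (about 5.4 kb without insert). It is propagated in E. coli as a high-copy plasmid under ampicillin selection. The record lists no feature table, so individual backbone elements are not documented here. In general, pcDNA3 drives inserts from the CMV immediate-early promoter with a downstream polyadenylation signal, carries a neomycin resistance cassette for selecting stable mammalian transfectants, and flanks the cloning site with T7 and SP6 promoter sequences. This is consistent with the T7 and Sp6 sequencing primers given for this construct.

The insert is a roughly 0.74 kb fragment of mouse JNK interacting protein-1b (JIP-1b, gene Mapk8ip1), cloned between HindIII and EcoRV sites that both remain intact. It encodes only the C-terminal portion of the protein, residues 471 to 707, with amino acids 1 to 470 deleted. It also carries five cysteine substitutions (C478S, C631S, C643S, C667S and C699T), a combination the record labels "M1-5". An N-terminal T7 epitope tag supplied by the backbone allows the truncated protein to be detected or immunoprecipitated with anti-T7 antibodies.

JIP-1 is described as a mammalian scaffold protein that mediates activation of a MAP kinase signalling pathway. This construct therefore appears suited to expressing a tagged, cysteine-mutated C-terminal fragment in transfected mammalian cells, for example to map which regions and residues contribute to scaffold function or binding. The record does not state the specific rationale for the cysteine replacements.
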