Addgene plasmid #52133: pcdna3 T7 Jip1b(471-707)(C478S, C631S, C643S, C667S and C699T)
Purpose: a mammalian scaffold protein that mediates the activation of a MAP kinase signaling pathway.
Depositing lab: Roger Davis. Depositing organization: University of Massachusetts, Worcester. Publication: A mammalian scaffold complex that selectively mediates MAP kinase activation. Whitmarsh AJ, Cavanagh J, Tournier C, Yasuda J, Davis RJ. Science. 1998 Sep 11;281(5383):1671-4. 10.1126/science.281.5383.1671 PubMed 9733513.
Backbone
  Vector backbone: pcDNA3
  Backbone manufacturer: invitrogen
  Backbone size w/o insert (bp): 5446
  Vector type: Mammalian Expression
Growth in bacteria
  Bacterial resistance: Ampicillin, 100 μg/mL
  Growth temperature: 37°C
  Growth strain: DH5alpha
  Copy number: High Copy
Gene/Insert
  Gene/Insert name: JNK interacting protein-1b (JIP-1b)(471-707)(M1-5)
  Species: M. musculus (mouse)
  Insert size (bp): 743
  Mutation: deleted amino acid 1-470 and C478S, C631S, C643S, C667S and C699T
  GenBank ID: AF054611.1
  Entrez Gene: Mapk8ip1 (a.k.a. IB1, JIP-1, Jip1, Prkm8ip, Skip, mjip-2a)
  Tag / fusion protein: T7 (N terminal on backbone)
  Cloning method: Restriction Enzyme; 5′ cloning site Hind III (not destroyed); 3′ cloning site EcoRV (not destroyed)
  Sequencing primers: 5′ T7; 3′ Sp6
Terms and licenses: Academic/Nonprofit Terms; Industry Terms: Not Available to Industry
How to cite: pcdna3 T7 Jip1b(471-707)(C478S, C631S, C643S, C667S and C699T) was a gift from Roger Davis (Addgene plasmid # 52133 ; http://n2t.net/addgene:52133 ; RRID:Addgene_52133)
